Addgene plasmid #15556: pGEX-5X1 Flag hDPY30
Depositing lab: Kai Ge. Depositing organization: National Institute of Diabetes & Digestive & Kidney Diseases (NIDDK). Publication: PTIP associates with MLL3- and MLL4-containing histone H3 lysine 4 methyltransferase complex. Cho YW, Hong T, Hong S, Guo H, Yu H, Kim D, Guszczynski T, Dressler GR, Copeland TD, Kalkum M, Ge K. J Biol Chem. 2007 Jul 13. 282(28):20395-406. 10.1074/jbc.M701574200 PubMed 17500065.
Backbone
  Vector backbone: pGEX-5X1
  Backbone manufacturer: Amersham
  Backbone size w/o insert (bp): 4972
  Vector type: Bacterial Expression
Growth in bacteria
  Bacterial resistance: Ampicillin, 100 μg/mL
  Growth temperature: 37°C
  Growth strain: DH5alpha
  Copy number: High Copy
Gene/Insert
  Gene/Insert name: DPY30 (alt name: DPY-30)
  Species: H. sapiens (human)
  Insert size (bp): 300
  GenBank ID: NM_032574
  Entrez Gene: DPY30 (a.k.a. Cps25, HDPY-30, Saf19)
  Tag / fusion protein: GST (N terminal on backbone); Flag (N terminal on insert)
  Cloning method: Restriction Enzyme; 5′ cloning site BamHI (not destroyed); 3′ cloning site XhoI (not destroyed)
  Sequencing primers: 5′ pGEX 5'
Terms and licenses: Academic/Nonprofit Terms; Industry Terms: Not Available to Industry
How to cite: pGEX-5X1 Flag hDPY30 was a gift from Kai Ge (Addgene plasmid # 15556 ; http://n2t.net/addgene:15556 ; RRID:Addgene_15556)
