[The description below was written by a language model from this plasmid's Addgene catalogue record.]
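Description:
pGEX-5X1 Flag hDPY30 is a bacterial expression plasmid built on the commercial pGEX-5X1 backbone (about 5 kb without insert) for producing human DPY30 as a glutathione S-transferase fusion protein in E. coli. It is maintained as a high-copy plasmid under ampicillin selection. No feature table accompanies the record, so the promoter, origin and other backbone elements are not itemised. In general, pGEX-series vectors drive the GST fusion from an IPTG-inducible tac promoter with a plasmid-borne lacI repressor, and the 5X variants encode a Factor Xa cleavage site between GST and the cloning site so the fusion partner can be released from the tag.

The insert is the roughly 300 bp human DPY30 coding sequence (also known as DPY-30), cloned by restriction digestion between BamHI and XhoI, both of which remain intact so the insert can be excised. A Flag epitope sits at the N terminus of the insert, downstream of the backbone-encoded GST, giving a GST–Flag–DPY30 arrangement. GST allows affinity purification or immobilisation on glutathione resin, and the Flag tag allows detection or capture with anti-Flag antibodies.

DPY30 is a small subunit associated with histone H3 lysine 4 methyltransferase complexes, and the plasmid comes from work characterising the association of PTIP with MLL3- and MLL4-containing complexes. The record does not state a specific application, but a construct of this design is typically used to make recombinant protein for GST pull-down and other in vitro interaction or biochemical assays.
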