>Addgene plasmid #15556 | pGEX-5X1 Flag hDPY30 | addgene partial sequence | sequence record 22032 | 15556 with pGEX5'
AATCGGATCTGATCGAAGGTCGTGGGATCCTGGCCACCATGGACTACAAGGACGACGATGACAAGATGGA
GCCAGAGCAGATGCTGGAGGGACAAACGCAGGTTGCAGAAAATCCTCACTCTGAGTACGGTCTCACAGAC
AACGTTGAGAGAATAGTAGAAAATGAGAAGATTAATGCAGAAAAGTCATCAAAGCAGAAGGTAGATCTCC
AGTCTTTGCCAACTCGTGCCTACCTGGATCAGACAGTTGTGCCTATCTTATTACAGGGACTTGCTGTGCT
TGCAAAGGAAAGACCACCAAATCCCATTGAATTTCTAGCATCTTATCTTTTAAAAAACAAGGCACAGTTT
GAAGATCGAAACTGACTCGAGCGGCCGCATCGTGACTGACTGACGATCTGCCTCGCGCGTTTCGGTGATG
ACGGTGAAAACCTCTGACACATGCAGCTCCCGGAGACGGTCACAGCTTGTCTGTAAGCGGATGCCGGGAG
CAGACAAGCCCGTCAGGGCGCGTCAGCGGGTGTTGGCGGGTGTCGGGGCGCAGCCATGACCCAGTCACGT
AGCGATAGCGGAGTGTATAATTCTTGAAGACGAAAGGGCCTCGTGATACGCCTATTTTTATAGGTTAATG
TCATGATAATAATGGTTTCTTAGACGTCAGGTGGCACTTTTCGGGGAAATGTGCGCGGAACCCCTATTTG
TTTATTTTTCTAAA
